>Addgene plasmid #51593 | pCMV-myc-Rem2 S334A | depositor partial sequence | sequence record 78877 | GATCCGGTACTAGAGGAACTGAAAAAC
GTTTAGTCTTTTTGTCTTTTATTTCAGGTCCCGGATCCGGTGGTGGTGCAAATCAAAGAACTGCTCCTCA
GTGGATGTTGCCTTTACTTCTAGGCCTGTACGGAAGTGTTACTTCTGCTCTAAAAGCTGCGGAATTGTAC
CCGCGGGCCCACCATGGCATCAATGCAGAAGCTGATCTCAGAGGAGGACCTGCTTATGGCCATGGAGGCC
CGAATTCACATGCACACGGACCTTGACACCGACATGGACATGGACATAGAAATCGTAGCACTTTGTTCTT
CCAGCAGCCGCCAGGCCTCCCCACTGGGGACACCCACACCAGAAGCAGATACTACACTTCTGAAACAGAA
GCCAGAGAAACTGTTAGCAGAGTTGGACCTGAGCGGGCCTCCTCCTGCTCCTGGGGTCCCCAGACGAAGA
GGAAGCATGCCCGTGCCCTACAAACACCAGCTGCGGCGGGCCCAAGCTGTAGATGAACTTGACTGGCCAC
CCCAGGCCTCCCCCTCTGGCTCCTCTGACTCCTTGGGCTCAGGGGAGGCAGCCCTTACCCAAAAAGATGG
CGTCTTTAAGGTCATGCTCGTGGGGGAGAGTGGCGTGGGCAAGAGCACTCTAGCGGGCACTTTTGGAGGT
CTCCAGGGAGACCATGCTCACGAGATGGAAAATTCCGAGGACACCTATGAGAGGCGAATTATGGTGGACA
AAGAAGAAGTGACTTTAATTGTTTATGACATCTGGGAACAGGGAGATGCAGGAGGATGGCTGCAGGATCA
CTGCCTTCAGACGGGGGATGCCTTTCTCATCGTCTTCTCAGTGACAGATCGACGAAGCTTCTCTAAAGTT
CCAGAAACCCTTCTTCGGCTCCGGGCTGGGAGGCCCCACCATGACCTACCTGTCATCCTTGTTGGAAATA
AGAGTGACCTGGCCCGCTCCCGGGAGGTATCACTGGAGGAGGGTCGCCATCTGGCTGGGACGCTGAGCTG
CAAGCACATCGAGACGTCGGCCGCTCTCCACCACAACACTCGTGAGCTCTTCGAGGGTGCTGTGCGTCAG
ATCAGGCTGCGGCGGGGCCGGGGTCATGCCGGGGGCCAGCGACCCGAACCTAGCAGCCCGGACGGCCCCG
CGCCGCCTACGCGCCGTGAGAGCCTCACCAAGAAAGCTAAGCGCTTCCTCGCCAACCTGGTGCCGCGCAA
CGCTAAGTTCTTCAAGCAACGCTCCAGGTCATGTCACGACCTCTCTGTGCTCTGACTCGAGGTACCGCGG
CCGCGGGGA
