>Addgene plasmid #51593 | pCMV-myc-Rem2 S334A | addgene partial sequence | sequence record 81009 | CMV-F 5'-CGCAAATGGGCGGTAGGCGTG-3'
GAGCTCGTTTAGTGAACCGTCAGATCGCCTGGAGACGCCATCCACGCTGTTTTGACCTCCATAGAAGACA
CCGGGACCGATCCAGCCTCCGGACTCTAGAGGATCCGGTACTAGAGGAACTGAAAAACCAGAAAGTTAAC
TGGTAAGTTTAGTCTTTTTGTCTTTTATTTCAGGTCCCGGATCCGGTGGTGGTGCAAATCAAAGAACTGC
TCCTCAGTGGATGTTGCCTTTACTTCTAGGCCTGTACGGAAGTGTTACTTCTGCTCTAAAAGCTGCGGAA
TTGTACCCGCGGGCCCACCATGGCATCAATGCAGAAGCTGATCTCAGAGGAGGACCTGCTTATGGCCATG
GAGGCCCGAATTCACATGCACACGGACCTTGACACCGACATGGACATGGACATAGAAATCGTAGCACTTT
GTTCTTCCAGCAGCCGCCAGGCCTCCCCACTGGGGACACCCACACCAGAAGCAGATACTACACTTCTGAA
ACAGAAGCCAGAGAAACTGTTAGCAGAGTTGGACCTGAGCGGGCCTCCTCCTGCTCCTGGGGTCCCCAGA
CGAAGAGGAAGCATGCCCGTGCCCTACAAACACCAGCTGCGGCGGGCCCAAGCTGTAGATGAACTTGACT
GGCCACCCCAGGCCTCCCCCTCTGGCTCCTCTGACTCCTTGGGCTCAGGGGAGGCAGCCCTTACCCAAAA
AGATGGCGTCTTTAAGGTCATGCTCGTGGGGGAGAGTGGCGTGGGCAAGAGCACTCTAGCGGGCACTTTT
GGAGGTCTCCAGGGAGACCATGCTCACGAGATGGAAAATTCCGAGGACACCTATGAGAGGCGAATTATGG
TGGACAAAGAAGAAGTGACTTTAATTGTTTATGACATCTGGGAACAGGGAGATGCAGGAGGATGGCTGCA
GGATCACTGCCTTCAGACGGGGGATGCCTTTCTCATCGTCTTCTCAGTGACAGATCGACGAA
