>Addgene plasmid #51593 | pCMV-myc-Rem2 S334A | addgene partial sequence | sequence record 81256 | EBV-rev 5'-GTGGTTTGTCCAAACTCATC-3'
GCGGCCGCGGTACCTCGAGTCAGAGCACAGAGAGGTCGTGACATGCCCTGGAGCGTTGCTTGAAGAACTT
AGCGTTGCGCGGCACCAGGTTGGCGAGGAAGCGCTTAGCTTTCTTGGTGAGGCTCTCACGGCGCGTAGGC
GGCGCGGGGCCGTCCGGGCTGCTAGGTTCGGGTCGCTGGCCCCCGGCATGACCCCGGCCCCGCCGCAGCC
TGATCTGACGCACAGCACCCTCGAAGAGCTCACGAGTGTTGTGGTGGAGAGCGGCCGACGTCTCGATGTG
CTTGCAGCTCAGCGTCCCAGCCAGATGGCGACCCTCCTCCAGTGATACCTCCCGGGAGCGGGCCAGGTCA
CTCTTATTTCCAACAAGGATGACAGGTAGGTCATGGTGGGGCCTCCCAGCCCGGAGCCGAAGAAGGGTTT
CTGGAACTTTAGAGAAGCTTCGTCGATCTGTCACTGAGAAGACGATGAGAAAGGCATCCCCCGTCTGAAG
GCAGTGATCCTGCAGCCATCCTCCTGCATCTCCCTGTTCCCAGATGTCATAAACAATTAAAGTCACTTCT
TCTTTGTCCACCATAATTCGCCTCTCATAGGTGTCCTCGGAATTTTCCATCTCGTGAGCATGGTCTCCCT
GGAGACCTCCAAAAGTGCCCGCTAGAGTGCTCTTGCCCACGCCACTCTCCCCCACGAGCATGACCTTAAA
GACGCCATCTTTTTGGGTAAGGGCTGCCTCCCCTGAGCCCAAGGAGTCAGAGGAGCCAGAGGGGGAGGCC
TGGGGTGGCCAGTCAAGTTCATCTACAGCTTGGGCCCGCCGCAGCTGGTGTTTGTAGGGCACGGGCATGC
TTCCTCTTCGTCTGGGGACCCCAGGAGCAGGAGGAGGCCCGCTCAGGTCCAACTCTGCTAACAGTTTCTC
TGGCTTCTGTTTCAGAAGTGTAGTATCTGCTTCTGGTGTGGGTGTCCC
