[The description below was written by a language model from this plasmid's Addgene catalogue record.]
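Description:
pCMV-myc-Rem2 S334A is a mammalian expression plasmid built on a pCMV backbone of roughly 4 kb. It carries an approximately 1 kb mouse Rem2 coding sequence cloned between EcoRI and KpnI sites. It is propagated in E. coli under ampicillin selection. The record gives no copy number, origin of replication or polyadenylation signal, and no feature table is available to confirm the other backbone elements. Expression in mammalian cells is driven by the CMV promoter, a strong constitutive viral promoter. The protein is made with an N-terminal myc epitope supplied by the backbone, allowing detection or immunoprecipitation with anti-myc antibodies. The depositor notes that the first residue of this tag differs from the canonical myc epitope sequence.

The insert encodes the small GTPase Rem2 with serine 334 changed to alanine, which removes a potential phosphorylation site at that position. It has also been made RNAi resistant, although the record does not describe the specific changes. This resistance means the mutant can be expressed in cells where endogenous Rem2 is knocked down by RNAi, so the construct suits knockdown-and-rescue experiments that test whether the non-phosphorylatable protein can replace the wild type. The associated publication concerns CaMKII-dependent phosphorylation of Rem2 and its role in restricting dendritic complexity, consistent with this use in studying neuronal morphology. The depositor also notes that the insert carries T13I and T15I differences relative to the GenBank reference protein, which users should keep in mind when interpreting results.
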