Addgene plasmid #51593: pCMV-myc-Rem2 S334A
Purpose: expresses RNAiR myc-tagged Rem2 S-A mutant
Depositing lab: Suzanne Paradis. Depositing organization: Brandeis University. Publication: CaMKII-dependent phosphorylation of the GTPase Rem2 is required to restrict dendritic complexity. Ghiretti AE, Kenny K, Marr MT 2nd, Paradis S. J Neurosci. 2013 Apr 10;33(15):6504-15. doi: 10.1523/JNEUROSCI.3861-12.2013. PubMed 23575848.
Backbone
  Vector backbone: pCMV
  Backbone size w/o insert (bp): 4000
  Vector type: Mammalian Expression
Growth in bacteria
  Bacterial resistance: Ampicillin, 100 μg/mL
  Growth temperature: 37°C
  Growth strain: DH5alpha
  Copy number: Unknown
Gene/Insert
  Gene/Insert name: Rem2
  Species: M. musculus (mouse)
  Insert size (bp): 1000
  Mutation: Serine 334 to Alanine; also RNAi resistant
  Entrez Gene: Rem2 (a.k.a. AW411893)
  Promoter: CMV
  Tag / fusion protein: myc (N terminal on backbone)
  Cloning method: Restriction Enzyme; 5′ cloning site EcoRI (unknown if destroyed); 3′ cloning site KpnI (unknown if destroyed)
  Sequencing primers: 5′ GATCCGGTACTAGAGGAACTGAAAAAC; 3′ CATTCTAGTTGTGGTTTGTCC
Terms and licenses: Academic/Nonprofit Terms; Industry Terms: Not Available to Industry
Depositor comments: Please note that the sequence of the myc epitope tag in this plasmid is MQKLISEEDLL, which differs from the standard EQKLISEEDLL. The Rem2 insert in this plasmid contains T13I and T15I mutations when compared to GenBank reference sequence NP_542764.2.
How to cite: pCMV-myc-Rem2 S334A was a gift from Suzanne Paradis (Addgene plasmid # 51593 ; http://n2t.net/addgene:51593 ; RRID:Addgene_51593)
